>Addgene plasmid #246919 | pPIC9K_A2AR_316_V229C_R291AR293A | addgene full sequence | sequence record 490944 | Addgene NGS Result
AGATCTAACATCCAAAGACGAAAGGTTGAATGAAACCTTTTTGCCATCCGACATCCACAGGTCCATTCTC
ACACATAAGTGCCAAACGCAACAGGAGGGGATACACTAGCAGCAGACCGTTGCAAACGCAGGACCTCCAC
TCCTCTTCTCCTCAACACCCACTTTTGCCATCGAAAAACCAGCCCAGTTATTGGGCTTGATTGGAGCTCG
CTCATTCCAATTCCTTCTATTAGGCTACTAACACCATGACTTTATTAGCCTGTCTATCCTGGCCCCCCTG
GCGAGGTTCATGTTTGTTTATTTCCGAATGCAACAAGCTCCGCATTACACCCGAACATCACTCCAGATGA
GGGCTTTCTGAGTGTGGGGTCAAATAGTTTCATGTTCCCCAAATGGCCCAAAACTGACAGTTTAAACGCT
GTCTTGGAACCTAATATGACAAAAGCGTGATCTCATCCAAGATGAACTAAGTTTGGTTCGTTGAAATGCT
AACGGCCAGTTGGTCAAAAAGAAACTTCCAAAAGTCGGCATACCGTTTGTCTTGTTTGGTATTGATTGAC
GAATGCTCAAAAATAATCTCATTAATGCTTAGCGCAGTCTCTCTATCGCTTCTGAACCCCGGTGCACCTG
TGCCGAAACGCAAATGGGGAAACACCCGCTTTTTGGATGATTATGCATTGTCTCCACATTGTATGCTTCC
AAGATTCTGGTGGGAATACTGCTGATAGCCTAACGTTCATGATCAAAATTTAACTGTTCTAACCCCTACT
TGACAGCAATATATAAACAGAAGGAAGCTGCCCTGTCTTAAACCTTTTTTTTTATCATCATTATTAGCTT
ACTTTCATAATTGCGACTGGTTCCAATTGACAAGCTTTTGATTTTAACGACTTTTAACGACAACTTGAGA
AGATCAAAAAACAACTAATTATTCGAAGGATCCAAACGATGAGATTTCCTTCAATTTTTACTGCAGTTTT
ATTCGCAGCATCCTCCGCATTAGCTGCTCCAGTCAACACTACAACAGAAGATGAAACGGCACAAATTCCG
GCTGAAGCTGTCATCGGTTACTCAGATTTAGAAGGGGATTTCGATGTTGCTGTTTTGCCATTTTCCAACA
GCACAAATAACGGGTTATTGTTTATAAATACTACTATTGCCAGCATTGCTGCTAAAGAAGAAGGGGTATC
TCTCGAAAAAAGAGACTACAAGGACGATGACGATAAGTCTAACAACAACAACAACAACAACAACAACAAC
CTTGGCGAAAACTTGTATTTCCAGGGCGCTCCCATCATGGGCTCCTCGGTGTACATCACGGTGGAGCTGG
CCATTGCTGTGCTGGCCATCCTGGGCAATGTGCTGGTGTGCTGGGCCGTGTGGCTCAACAGCAACCTGCA
GAACGTCACCAACTACTTTGTGGTGTCACTGGCGGCGGCCGACATCGCAGTGGGTGTGCTCGCCATCCCC
TTTGCCATCACCATCAGCACCGGGTTCTGCGCTGCCTGCCACGGCTGCCTCTTCATTGCCTGCTTCGTCC
TGGTCCTCACGCAGAGCTCCATCTTCAGTCTCCTGGCCATCGCCATTGACCGCTACATTGCCATCCGCAT
CCCGCTCCGGTACAATGGCTTGGTGACCGGCACGAGGGCTAAGGGCATCATTGCCATCTGCTGGGTGCTG
TCGTTTGCCATCGGCCTGACTCCCATGCTAGGTTGGAACAACTGCGGTCAGCCAAAGGAGGGCAAGAACC
ACTCCCAGGGCTGCGGGGAGGGCCAAGTGGCCTGTCTCTTTGAGGATGTGGTCCCCATGAACTACATGGT
GTACTTCAACTTCTTTGCCTGTGTGCTGGTGCCCCTGCTGCTCATGCTGGGTGTCTATTTGCGGATCTTC
CTGGCGGCGCGACGACAGCTGAAGCAGATGGAGAGCCAGCCTCTGCCGGGGGAGCGGGCACGGTCCACAC
TGCAGAAGGAGTGCCATGCTGCCAAGTCACTGGCCATCATTGTGGGGCTCTTTGCCCTCTGCTGGCTGCC
CCTACACATCATCAACTGCTTCACTTTCTTCTGCCCCGACTGCAGCCACGCCCCTCTCTGGCTCATGTAC
CTGGCCATCGTCCTCTCCCACACCAATTCGGTTGTGAATCCCTTCATTTACGCCTACGCTATCGCCGAGT
TCCGCCAGACCTTCCGCAAGATCATTCGCAGCCACGTCCTGAGGCAGCAAGAACCTTTCAAGGCACATCA
CCATCACCATCACCATCACCATCACTGAGCGGCCGCGAATTAATTCGCCTTAGACATGACTGTTCCTCAG
TTCAAGTTGGGCACTTACGAGAAGACCGGTCTTGCTAGATTCTAATCAAGAGGATGTCAGAATGCCATTT
GCCTGAGAGATGCAGGCTTCATTTTTGATACTTTTTTATTTGTAACCTATATAGTATAGGATTTTTTTTG
TCATTTTGTTTCTTCTCGTACGAGCTTGCTCCTGATCAGCCTATCTCGCAGCTGATGAATATCTTGTGGT
AGGGGTTTGGGAAAATCATTCGAGTTTGATGTTTTTCTTGGTATTTCCCACTCCTCTTCAGAGTACAGAA
GATTAAGTGAGACGTTCGTTTGTGCAAGCTTATCGATAAGCTTTAATGCGGTAGTTTATCACAGTTAAAT
TGCTAACGCAGTCAGGCACCGTGTATGAAATCTAACAATGCGCTCATCGTCATCCTCGGCACCGTCACCC
TGGATGCTGTAGGCATAGGCTTGGTTATGCCGGTACTGCCGGGCCTCTTGCGGGATATCGTCCATTCCGA
CAGCATCGCCAGTCACTATGGCGTGCTGCTAGCGCTATATGCGTTGATGCAATTTCTATGCGCACCCGTT
CTCGGAGCACTGTCCGACCGCTTTGGCCGCCGCCCAGTCCTGCTCGCTTCGCTACTTGGAGCCACTATCG
ACTACGCGATCATGGCGACCACACCCGTCCTGTGGATCTATCGAATCTAAATGTAAGTTAAAATCTCTAA
ATAATTAAATAAGTCCCAGTTTCTCCATACGAACCTTAACAGCATTGCGGTGAGCATCTAGACCTTCAAC
AGCAGCCAGATCCATCACTGCTTGGCCAATATGTTTCAGTCCCTCAGGAGTTACGTCTTGTGAAGTGATG
AACTTCTGGAAGGTTGCAGTGTTAACTCCGCTGTATTGACGGGCATATCCGTACGTTGGCAAAGTGTGGT
TGGTACCGGAGGAGTAATCTCCACAACTCTCTGGAGAGTAGGCACCAACAAACACAGATCCAGCGTGTTG
TACTTGATCAACATAAGAAGAAGCATTCTCGATTTGCAGGATCAAGTGTTCAGGAGCGTACTGATTGGAC
ATTTCCAAAGCCTGCTCGTAGGTTGCAACCGATAGGGTTGTAGAGTGTGCAATACACTTGCGTACAATTT
CAACCCTTGGCAACTGCACAGCTTGGTTGTGAACAGCATCTTCAATTCTGGCAAGCTCCTTGTCTGTCAT
ATCGACAGCCAACAGAATCACCTGGGAATCAATACCATGTTCAGCTTGAGACAGAAGGTCTGAGGCAACG
AAATCTGGATCAGCGTATTTATCAGCAATAACTAGAACTTCAGAAGGCCCAGCAGGCATGTCAATACTAC
ACAGGGCTGATGTGTCATTTTGAACCATCATCTTGGCAGCAGTAACGAACTGGTTTCCTGGACCAAATAT
TTTGTCACACTTAGGAACAGTTTCTGTTCCGTAAGCCATAGCAGCTACTGCCTGGGCGCCTCCTGCTAGC
ACGATACACTTAGCACCAACCTTGTGGGCAACGTAGATGACTTCTGGGGTAAGGGTACCATCCTTCTTAG
GTGGAGATGCAAAAACAATTTCTTTGCAACCAGCAACTTTGGCAGGAACACCCAGCATCAGGGAAGTGGA
AGGCAGAATTGCGGTTCCACCAGGAATATAGAGGCCAACTTTCTCAATAGGTCTTGCAAAACGAGAGCAG
ACTACACCAGGGCAAGTCTCAACTTGCAACGTCTCCGTTAGTTGAGCTTCATGGAATTTCCTGACGTTAT
CTATAGAGAGATCAATGGCTCTCTTAACGTTATCTGGCAATTGCATAAGTTCCTCTGGGAAAGGAGCTTC
TAACACAGGTGTCTTCAAAGCGACTCCATCAAACTTGGCAGTTAGTTCTAAAAGGGCTTTGTCACCATTT
TGACGAACATTGTCGACAATTGGTTTGACTAATTCCATAATCTGTTCCGTTTTCTGGATAGGACGACGAA
GGGCATCTTCAATTTCTTGTGAGGAGGCCTTAGAAACGTCAATTTTGCACAATTCAATACGACCTTCAGA
AGGGACTTCTTTAGGTTTGGATTCTTCTTTAGGTTGTTCCTTGGTGTATCCTGGCTTGGCATCTCCTTTC
CTTCTAGTGACCTTTAGGGACTTCATATCCAGGTTTCTCTCCACCTCGTCCAACGTCACACCGTACTTGG
CACATCTAACTAATGCAAAATAAAATAAGTCAGCACATTCCCAGGCTATATCTTCCTTGGATTTAGCTTC
TGCAAGTTCATCAGCTTCCTCCCTAATTTTAGCGTTCAACAAAACTTCGTCGTCAAATAACCGTTTGGTA
TAAGAACCTTCTGGAGCATTGCTCTTACGATCCCACAAGGTGGCTTCCATGGCTCTAAGACCCTTTGATT
GGCCAAAACAGGAAGTGCGTTCCAAGTGACAGAAACCAACACCTGTTTGTTCAACCACAAATTTCAAGCA
GTCTCCATCACAATCCAATTCGATACCCAGCAACTTTTGAGTTGCTCCAGATGTAGCACCTTTATACCAC
AAACCGTGACGACGAGATTGGTAGACTCCAGTTTGTGTCCTTATAGCCTCCGGAATAGACTTTTTGGACG
AGTACACCAGGCCCAACGAGTAATTAGAAGAGTCAGCCACCAAAGTAGTGAATAGACCATCGGGGCGGTC
AGTAGTCAAAGACGCCAACAAAATTTCACTGACAGGGAACTTTTTGACATCTTCAGAAAGTTCGTATTCA
GTAGTCAATTGCCGAGCATCAATAATGGGGATTATACCAGAAGCAACAGTGGAAGTCACATCTACCAACT
TTGCGGTCTCAGAAAAAGCATAAACAGTTCTACTACCGCCATTAGTGAAACTTTTCAAATCGCCCAGTGG
AGAAGAAAAAGGCACAGCGATACTAGCATTAGCGGGCAAGGATGCAACTTTATCAACCAGGGTCCTATAG
ATAACCCTAGCGCCTGGGATCATCCTTTGGACAACTCTTTCTGCCAAATCTAGGTCCAAAATCACTTCAT
TGATACCATTATTGTACAACTTGAGCAAGTTGTCGATCAGCTCCTCAAATTGGTCCTCTGTAACGGATGA
CTCAACTTGCACATTAACTTGAAGCTCAGTCGATTGAGTGAACTTGATCAGGTTGTGCAGCTGGTCAGCA
GCATAGGGAAACACGGCTTTTCCTACCAAACTCAAGGAATTATCAAACTCTGCAACACTTGCGTATGCAG
GTAGCAAGGGAAATGTCATACTTGAAGTCGGACAGTGAGTGTAGTCTTGAGAAATTCTGAAGCCGTATTT
TTATTATCAGTGAGTCAGTCATCAGGAGATCCTCTACGCCGGACGCATCGTGGCCGACCTGCAGGGGGGG
GGGGGCGCTGAGGTCTGCCTCGTGAAGAAGGTGTTGCTGACTCATACCAGGCCTGAATCGCCCCATCATC
CAGCCAGAAAGTGAGGGAGCCACGGTTGATGAGAGCTTTGTTGTAGGTGGACCAGTTGGTGATTTTGAAC
TTTTGCTTTGCCACGGAACGGTCTGCGTTGTCGGGAAGATGCGTGATCTGATCCTTCAACTCAGCAAAAG
TTCGATTTATTCAACAAAGCCGCCGTCCCGTCAAGTCAGCGTAATGCTCTGCCAGTGTTACAACCAATTA
ACCAATTCTGATTAGAAAAACTCATCGAGCATCAAATGAAACTGCAATTTATTCATATCAGGATTATCAA
TACCATATTTTTGAAAAAGCCGTTTCTGTAATGAAGGAGAAAACTCACCGAGGCAGTTCCATAGGATGGC
AAGATCCTGGTATCGGTCTGCGATTCCGACTCGTCCAACATCAATACAACCTATTAATTTCCCCTCGTCA
AAAATAAGGTTATCAAGTGAGAAATCACCATGAGTGACGACTGAATCCGGTGAGAATGGCAAAAGCTTAT
GCATTTCTTTCCAGACTTGTTCAACAGGCCAGCCATTACGCTCGTCATCAAAATCACTCGCATCAACCAA
ACCGTTATTCATTCGTGATTGCGCCTGAGCGAGACGAAATACGCGATCGCTGTTAAAAGGACAATTACAA
ACAGGAATCGAATGCAACCGGCGCAGGAACACTGCCAGCGCATCAACAATATTTTCACCTGAATCAGGAT
ATTCTTCTAATACCTGGAATGCTGTTTTCCCGGGGATCGCAGTGGTGAGTAACCATGCATCATCAGGAGT
ACGGATAAAATGCTTGATGGTCGGAAGAGGCATAAATTCCGTCAGCCAGTTTAGTCTGACCATCTCATCT
GTAACATCATTGGCAACGCTACCTTTGCCATGTTTCAGAAACAACTCTGGCGCATCGGGCTTCCCATACA
ATCGATAGATTGTCGCACCTGATTGCCCGACATTATCGCGAGCCCATTTATACCCATATAAATCAGCATC
CATGTTGGAATTTAATCGCGGCCTCGAGCAAGACGTTTCCCGTTGAATATGGCTCATAACACCCCTTGTA
TTACTGTTTATGTAAGCAGACAGTTTTATTGTTCATGATGATATATTTTTATCTTGTGCAATGTAACATC
AGAGATTTTGAGACACAACGTGGCTTTCCCCCCCCCCCCTGCAGGTCGGCATCACCGGCGCCACAGGTGC
GGTTGCTGGCGCCTATATCGCCGACATCACCGATGGGGAAGATCGGGCTCGCCACTTCGGGCTCATGAGC
GCTTGTTTCGGCGTGGGTATGGTGGCAGGCCCCGTGGCCGGGGGACTGTTGGGCGCCATCTCCTTGCATG
CACCATTCCTTGCGGCGGCGGTGCTCAACGGCCTCAACCTACTACTGGGCTGCTTCCTAATGCAGGAGTC
GCATAAGGGAGAGCGTCGAGTATCTATGATTGGAAGTATGGGAATGGTGATACCCGCATTCTTCAGTGTC
TTGAGGTCTCCTATCAGATTATGCCCAACTAAAGCAACCGGAGGAGGAGATTTCATGGTAAATTTCTCTG
ACTTTTGGTCATCAGTAGACTCGAACTGTGAGACTATCTCGGTTATGACAGCAGAAATGTCCTTCTTGGA
GACAGTAAATGAAGTCCCACCAATAAAGAAATCCTTGTTATCAGGAACAAACTTCTTGTTTCGAACTTTT
TCGGTGCCTTGAACTATAAAATGTAGAGTGGATATGTCGGGTAGGAATGGAGCGGGCAAATGCTTACCTT
CTGGACCTTCAAGAGGTATGTAGGGTTTGTAGATACTGATGCCAACTTCAGTGACAACGTTGCTATTTCG
TTCAAACCATTCCGAATCCAGAGAAATCAAAGTTGTTTGTCTACTATTGATCCAAGCCAGTGCGGTCTTG
AAACTGACAATAGTGTGCTCGTGTTTTGAGGTCATCTTTGTATGAATAAATCTAGTCTTTGATCTAAATA
ATCTTGACGAGCCAGACGATAATACCAATCTAAACTCTTTAAACGTTAAAGGACAAGTATGTCTGCCTGT
ATTAAACCCCAAATCAGCTCGTAGTCTGATCCTCATCAACTTGAGGGGCACTATCTTGTTTTAGAGAAAT
TTGCGGAGATGCGATATCGAGAAAAAGGTACGCTGATTTTAAACGTGAAATTTATCTCAAGATCTGCTGC
CTCGCGCGTTTCGGTGATGACGGTGAAAACCTCTGACACATGCAGCTCCCGGAGACGGTCACAGCTTGTC
TGTAAGCGGATGCCGGGAGCAGACAAGCCCGTCAGGGCGCGTCAGCGGGTGTTGGCGGGTGTCGGGGCGC
AGCCATGACCCAGTCACGTAGCGATAGCGGAGTGTATACTGGCTTAACTATGCGGCATCAGAGCAGATTG
TACTGAGAGTGCACCATATGCGGTGTGAAATACCGCACAGATGCGTAAGGAGAAAATACCGCATCAGGCG
CTCTTCCGCTTCCTCGCTCACTGACTCGCTGCGCTCGGTCGTTCGGCTGCGGCGAGCGGTATCAGCTCAC
TCAAAGGCGGTAATACGGTTATCCACAGAATCAGGGGATAACGCAGGAAAGAACATGTGAGCAAAAGGCC
AGCAAAAGGCCAGGAACCGTAAAAAGGCCGCGTTGCTGGCGTTTTTCCATAGGCTCCGCCCCCCTGACGA
GCATCACAAAAATCGACGCTCAAGTCAGAGGTGGCGAAACCCGACAGGACTATAAAGATACCAGGCGTTT
CCCCCTGGAAGCTCCCTCGTGCGCTCTCCTGTTCCGACCCTGCCGCTTACCGGATACCTGTCCGCCTTTC
TCCCTTCGGGAAGCGTGGCGCTTTCTCATAGCTCACGCTGTAGGTATCTCAGTTCGGTGTAGGTCGTTCG
CTCCAAGCTGGGCTGTGTGCACGAACCCCCCGTTCAGCCCGACCGCTGCGCCTTATCCGGTAACTATCGT
CTTGAGTCCAACCCGGTAAGACACGACTTATCGCCACTGGCAGCAGCCACTGGTAACAGGATTAGCAGAG
CGAGGTATGTAGGCGGTGCTACAGAGTTCTTGAAGTGGTGGCCTAACTACGGCTACACTAGAAGGACAGT
ATTTGGTATCTGCGCTCTGCTGAAGCCAGTTACCTTCGGAAAAAGAGTTGGTAGCTCTTGATCCGGCAAA
CAAACCACCGCTGGTAGCGGTGGTTTTTTTGTTTGCAAGCAGCAGATTACGCGCAGAAAAAAAGGATCTC
AAGAAGATCCTTTGATCTTTTCTACGGGGTCTGACGCTCAGTGGAACGAAAACTCACGTTAAGGGATTTT
GGTCATGAGATTATCAAAAAGGATCTTCACCTAGATCCTTTTAAATTAAAAATGAAGTTTTAAATCAATC
TAAAGTATATATGAGTAAACTTGGTCTGACAGTTACCAATGCTTAATCAGTGAGGCACCTATCTCAGCGA
TCTGTCTATTTCGTTCATCCATAGTTGCCTGACTCCCCGTCGTGTAGATAACTACGATACGGGAGGGCTT
ACCATCTGGCCCCAGTGCTGCAATGATACCGCGAGACCCACGCTCACCGGCTCCAGATTTATCAGCAATA
AACCAGCCAGCCGGAAGGGCCGAGCGCAGAAGTGGTCCTGCAACTTTATCCGCCTCCATCCAGTCTATTA
ATTGTTGCCGGGAAGCTAGAGTAAGTAGTTCGCCAGTTAATAGTTTGCGCAACGTTGTTGCCATTGCTGC
AGGCATCGTGGTGTCACGCTCGTCGTTTGGTATGGCTTCATTCAGCTCCGGTTCCCAACGATCAAGGCGA
GTTACATGATCCCCCATGTTGTGCAAAAAAGCGGTTAGCTCCTTCGGTCCTCCGATCGTTGTCAGAAGTA
AGTTGGCCGCAGTGTTATCACTCATGGTTATGGCAGCACTGCATAATTCTCTTACTGTCATGCCATCCGT
AAGATGCTTTTCTGTGACTGGTGAGTACTCAACCAAGTCATTCTGAGAATAGTGTATGCGGCGACCGAGT
TGCTCTTGCCCGGCGTCAACACGGGATAATACCGCGCCACATAGCAGAACTTTAAAAGTGCTCATCATTG
GAAAACGTTCTTCGGGGCGAAAACTCTCAAGGATCTTACCGCTGTTGAGATCCAGTTCGATGTAACCCAC
TCGTGCACCCAACTGATCTTCAGCATCTTTTACTTTCACCAGCGTTTCTGGGTGAGCAAAAACAGGAAGG
CAAAATGCCGCAAAAAAGGGAATAAGGGCGACACGGAAATGTTGAATACTCATACTCTTCCTTTTTCAAT
ATTATTGAAGCATTTATCAGGGTTATTGTCTCATGAGCGGATACATATTTGAATGTATTTAGAAAAATAA
ACAAATAGGGGTTCCGCGCACATTTCCCCGAAAAGTGCCACCTGACGTCTAAGAAACCATTATTATCATG
ACATTAACCTATAAAAATAGGCGTATCACGAGGCCCTTTCGTCTTCAAGAATTAATTCTCATGTTTGACA
GCTTATCATCGATAAGCTGACTCATGTTGGTATTGTGAAATAGACGCAGATCGGGAACACTGAAAAATAA
CAGTTATTATTCG
Features (pLannotate 1.2.2; 18 found; start..end, strand, type, name):
      2..937     +  promoter       AOX1 promoter: Pichia pastoris AOX1; inducible promoter, regulated by methanol
    949..1203    +  CDS            α-factor secretion signal: N-terminal secretion signal from S. cerevisiae alpha-factor; MFα1; Cleavage by the Kex2 protease occurs after the dibasic KR sequence.
   1291..2235    +  CDS            ADORA2A (fragment): AA2AR_HUMAN - Also known as ADORA2. Experimental evidence at protein level: Swiss-Prot protein existence level 1. Receptor for adenosine (By similarity). The activity of this receptor is mediated by G proteins which activate adenylyl cyclase (By similarity). From Homo sapiens (Human).
   2239..2262    +  CDS            8xHis: 8xHis affinity tag
   2287..2352    +  CDS            AOX1 (fragment): ALOX1_KOMPC - Experimental evidence at protein level: Swiss-Prot protein existence level 1. Major isoform of alcohol oxidase, which catalyzes the oxidation of methanol to formaldehyde and hydrogen peroxide, the first step in the methanol utilization pathway of methylotrophic yeasts. From Komagataella phaffii (strain ATCC 76273 / CBS 7435 / CECT 11047 / NRRL Y-11430 / Wegner 21-1) (Yeast) (Pichia pastoris).
   2356..2602    +  terminator     AOX1 terminator: Pichia pastoris AOX1; transcription terminator for AOX1
   2685..2978    +  CDS            TcR (fragment): tetracycline efflux protein; tet; confers resistance to tetracycline
   3015..5549    -  CDS            PpHIS4: multifunctional enzyme, required for histidine biosynthesis; Pichia pastoris HIS4; auxotrophic marker for Pichia pastoris
   5675..5821    -  CDS            TRA2_ECOLX (fragment): Protein predicted: Swiss-Prot protein existence level 4. Required for transposition of transposon Tn903. From Escherichia coli.
   5962..6777    -  CDS            KanR: aminoglycoside phosphotransferase; aph(3')-Ia; confers resistance to kanamycin in bacteria or G418 (Geneticin®) in eukaryotes
   6907..7159    +  CDS            TcR (fragment): tetracycline efflux protein; tet; confers resistance to tetracycline
   7156..7904    +  misc_feature   AOX1 3' fragment: region downstream of Pichia pastoris AOX1 gene
   7906..7946    +  CDS            rop (fragment): Rop protein, which maintains plasmids at low copy number; rop
   8048..8188    +  misc_feature   bom: basis of mobility region from pBR322
   8374..8962    -  rep_origin     ori: high-copy-number ColE1/pMB1/pBR322/pUC origin of replication
   9133..9993    -  CDS            AmpR: β-lactamase; bla; confers resistance to ampicillin, carbenicillin, and related antibiotics
   9994..10098   -  promoter       AmpR promoter: bla
  10215..10238   +  promoter       tet promoter (fragment): E. coli promoter for tetracycline efflux protein gene
