[The description below was written by a language model from this plasmid's Addgene catalogue record and pLannotate feature annotations shown in this document.]
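Description:
pPIC9K_A2AR_316_V229C_R291AR293A is a yeast expression plasmid built on the pPIC9K backbone for producing a mutant human adenosine A2A receptor (ADORA2A) in the methylotrophic yeast Pichia pastoris. In E. coli it is maintained through a ColE1/pBR322-type origin and selected with ampicillin via the bla gene. Remnants of the pBR322 lineage (bom site and fragments of rop and the tetracycline resistance gene) are also annotated. For the yeast host, the vector carries the P. pastoris HIS4 gene as a histidine auxotrophic marker and a Tn903-derived kanamycin resistance gene, which confers G418 resistance in eukaryotes. In pPIC9K-type vectors, G418 resistance is generally used to screen for multicopy integrants. The AOX1 promoter at one end and the AOX1 3' fragment downstream provide homology for integration at the chromosomal AOX1 locus.

The expression cassette is driven by the methanol-inducible AOX1 promoter and closed by the AOX1 terminator. The open reading frame begins with the S. cerevisiae alpha-factor secretion signal, which directs the protein into the secretory pathway and is removed by Kex2 cleavage. It is followed, according to the catalogue entry, by an N-terminal FLAG tag, which the feature table does not annotate. The receptor is truncated to residues 1–316 and carries the V229C, R291A and R293A substitutions. It ends in a C-terminal polyhistidine tag, listed as 10xHis in the record but annotated as an 8xHis match in the feature table. The stated purpose is expression of A2AR mutants in Pichia, and the associated publication concerns intermediate-state-trapped mutants used to probe GPCR conformational allostery. The record does not state the specific role of each substitution.
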