Addgene plasmid #246919: pPIC9K_A2AR_316_V229C_R291AR293A
Purpose: Express A2AR mutants in Pichia Pastoris
Depositing lab: Libin Ye. Depositing organization: University of South Florida. Publication: Intermediate-state-trapped mutants pinpoint G protein-coupled receptor conformational allostery. Wang X, Neale C, Kim SK, Goddard WA, Ye L. Nat Commun. 2023 Mar 10;14(1):1325. doi: 10.1038/s41467-023-36971-6. PubMed 36899002.
Backbone
  Vector backbone: pPIC9K
  Vector type: Yeast Expression
Growth in bacteria
  Bacterial resistance: Ampicillin, 100 μg/mL
  Growth temperature: 37°C
  Growth strain: DH5alpha
  Copy number: Unknown
Gene/Insert
  Gene/Insert name: Adenosine A2A receptor
  Species: H. sapiens (human)
  Mutation: truncated to aa 1-316, V229C, R291A, R293A
  Entrez Gene: ADORA2A (a.k.a. A2aR, ADORA2, RDC8)
  Promoter: AOX1
  Tag / fusion protein: alpha-factor secretion signal, FLAG (N terminal on insert); 10xHis (C terminal on insert)
  Cloning method: Unknown
  Sequencing primers: 5′ n/a
Terms and licenses: Academic/Nonprofit Terms; Industry Terms: Not Available to Industry
How to cite: pPIC9K_A2AR_316_V229C_R291AR293A was a gift from Libin Ye (Addgene plasmid # 246919 ; http://n2t.net/addgene:246919 ; RRID:Addgene_246919)
